>Addgene plasmid #230696 | AiP1703 - pAAV-AiE2381m-minBG-SYFP2-WPRE3-BGHpA | addgene full sequence | sequence record 466293 | Addgene NGS Result
GCGTCGGGCGACCTTTGGTCGCCCGGCCTCAGTGAGCGAGCGAGCGCGCAGAGAGGGAGTGGCCAACTCC
ATCACTAGGGGTTCCTGCGGCCGCACGCGTTGTAAGAGTAATAATCGTTATCATCTGGGCCCCAACTTGT
CAGTGGCTATTTATGTTGAAGAGCCAGGCATAGTGATCCATATCTATAATCTCAGCATTCAGGAAGCTGA
AGCAGGATAATTGCAAGTTTGAAGTCAACCTGGCAAATTTAAGGCCAGCCTTAAATACATACTGCATAGT
GAATTCGGGACCCAGCCCTAGTGGTGGAGAGGCATCATGGTGACATACAAATTTGGGTGTATTCTTCCAA
ATAAAGAAAGCTGCTGAGAATGATGCTTCAGTTCTGTTGTGTTTGGGCTCCTTGAGCATCTCTCAGAAGG
GAGGGAAGAGTGACTCACTTCATTGGCAACTTCAGGAAGGGTTCTGGCAGCACACAGACACTTGAGGACC
TTCCCGCATCTCTCTCGGGTTGGGCTAGCTGTCAGAAGCACACTCTTTTTTGTTGTGTGTGATATGAAGG
TTATGGGAAGGTGTGTGTGTGTGTGTGTGCACGCGCGCGCGCGTGCGTGTGCATGTGTTTGCATGCACAC
ATGTGGGTATATGTGCACAGGCCAGATGCCAACCTCGAGTTTCTTCCTCATTCGGAGCTCGGGCTGGGCA
TAAAAGTCAGGGCAGAGCCATCTATTGCTTACATTTGCTTCTGGGATCCAGATCTTTCGAAGCTAGCGCT
ACCGGTCGCCACCATGGTGAGCAAGGGCGAGGAGCTGTTCACCGGGGTGGTGCCCATCCTGGTCGAGCTG
GACGGCGACGTAAACGGCCACAAGTTCAGCGTGTCCGGCGAGGGCGAGGGCGATGCCACCTACGGCAAGC
TGACCCTGAAGCTGATCTGCACCACCGGCAAGCTGCCCGTGCCCTGGCCCACCCTCGTGACCACCCTGGG
CTACGGCGTGCAGTGCTTCGCCCGCTACCCCGACCACATGAAGCAGCACGACTTCTTCAAGTCCGCCATG
CCCGAAGGCTACGTCCAGGAGCGCACCATCTTCTTCAAGGACGACGGCAACTACAAGACCCGCGCCGAGG
TGAAGTTCGAGGGCGACACCCTGGTGAACCGCATCGAGCTGAAGGGCATCGACTTCAAGGAGGACGGCAA
CATCCTGGGGCACAAGCTGGAGTACAACTACAACAGCCACAACGTCTATATCACCGCCGACAAGCAGAAG
AACGGCATCAAGGCCAACTTCAAGATCCGCCACAACATCGAGGACGGCGGCGTGCAGCTCGCCGACCACT
ACCAGCAGAACACCCCCATCGGCGACGGCCCCGTGCTGCTGCCCGACAACCACTACCTGAGCTACCAGTC
CAAGCTGAGCAAAGACCCCAACGAGAAGCGCGATCACATGGTCCTGCTGGAGTTCGTGACCGCCGCCGGG
ATCACTCTCGGCATGGACGAGCTGTACAAGTAAGTCGACGGCGCGCCGCGGCCGCGAATTCGATATCATA
ATCAACCTCTGGATTACAAAATTTGTGAAAGATTGACTGGTATTCTTAACTATGTTGCTCCTTTTACGCT
ATGTGGATACGCTGCTTTAATGCCTTTGTATCATGCTATTGCTTCCCGTATGGCTTTCATTTTCTCCTCC
TTGTATAAATCCTGGTTAGTTCTTGCCACGGCGGAACTCATCGCCGCCTGCCTTGCCCGCTGCTGGACAG
GGGCTCGGCTGTTGGGCACTGACAATTCCGTGGCTCGAGAGATCTTCGACTGTGCCTTCTAGTTGCCAGC
CATCTGTTGTTTGCCCCTCCCCCGTGCCTTCCTTGACCCTGGAAGGTGCCACTCCCACTGTCCTTTCCTA
ATAAAATGAGGAAATTGCATCGCATTGTCTGAGTAGGTGTCATTCTATTCTGGGGGGTGGGGTGGGGCAG
GACAGCAAGGGGGAGGATTGGGAAGACAATAGCAGGCATGAGATCTCACGTGCGGACCGAGCGGCCGCAG
GAACCCCTAGTGATGGAGTTGGCCACTCCCTCTCTGCGCGCTCGCTCGCTCACTGAGGCCGGGCGACCAA
AGGTCGCCCGACGCCCGGGCTTTGCCCGGGCGGCCTCAGTGAGCGAGCGAGCGCGCAGCTGCCTGCAGGG
GCGCCTGATGCGGTATTTTCTCCTTACGCATCTGTGCGGTATTTCACACCGCATA
[95 nt withheld, positions 2226-2320]
T
[46 nt withheld, positions 2322-2367]
C
[141 nt withheld, positions 2369-2509]
CCTTTGACGTTGGAGTCCACGTTCTTT
[37 nt withheld, positions 2537-2573]
ACTCTATCTCGGGCTATTCTTTTGATTTATAAGGGATTTTGCCGATTTCGGTCTATTGGTTAAAAAATGA
GCTGATTTAACAAAAATTTAACGCGAATTTTAACAAAATATTAACGTTTACAATTTTATGGTGCACTCTC
AGTACAATCTGCTCTGATGCCGCATAGTTAAGCCAGCCCCGACACCCGCCAACACCCGCTGACGCGCCCT
GACGGGCTTGTCTGCTCCCGGCATCCGCTTACAGACAAGCTGTGACCGTCTCCGGGAGCTGCATGTGTCA
GAGGTTTTCACCGTCATCACCGAAACGCGCGAGACGAAAGGGCCTCGTGATACGCCTATTTTTATAGGTT
AATGTCATGATAATAATGGTTTCTTAGACGTCAGGTGGCACTTTTCGGGGAAATGTGCGCGGAACCCCTA
TTTGTTTATTTTTCTAAATACATTCAAATATGTATCCGCTCATGAGACAATAACCCTGATAAATGCTTCA
ATAATATTGAAAAAGGAAGAGTATGAGTATTCAACATTTCCGTGTCGCCCTTATTCCCTTTTTTGCGGCA
TTTTGCCTTCCTGTTTTTGCTCACCCAGAAACGCTGGTGAAAGTAAAAGATGCTGAAGATCAGTTGGGTG
CACGAGTGGGTTACATCGAACTGGATCTCAACAGCGGTAAGATCCTTGAGAGTTTTCGCCCCGAAGAACG
TTTTCCAATGATGAGCACTTTTAAAGTTCTGCTATGTGGCGCGGTATTATCCCGTATTGACGCCGGGCAA
GAGCAACTCGGTCGCCGCATACACTATTCTCAGAATGACTTGGTTGAGTACTCACCAGTCACAGAAAAGC
ATCTTACGGATGGCATGACAGTAAGAGAATTATGCAGTGCTGCCATAACCATGAGTGATAACACTGCGGC
CAACTTACTTCTGACAACGATCGGAGGACCGAAGGAGCTAACCGCTTTTTTGCACAACATGGGGGATCAT
GTAACTCGCCTTGATCGTTGGGAACCGGAGCTGAATGAAGCCATACCAAACGACGAGCGTGACACCACGA
TGCCTGTAGCAATGGCAACAACGTTGCGCAAACTATTAACTGGCGAACTACTTACTCTAGCTTCCCGGCA
ACAATTAATAGACTGGATGGAGGCGGATAAAGTTGCAGGACCACTTCTGCGCTCGGCCCTTCCGGCTGGC
TGGTTTATTGCTGATAAATCTGGAGCCGGTGAGCGTGGGTCTCGCGGTATCATTGCAGCACTGGGGCCAG
ATGGTAAGCCCTCCCGTATCGTAGTTATCTACACGACGGGGAGTCAGGCAACTATGGATGAACGAAATAG
ACAGATCGCTGAGATAGGTGCCTCACTGATTAAGCATTGGTAACTGTCAGACCAAGTTTACTCATATATA
CTTTAGATTGATTTAAAACTTCATTTTTAATTTAAAAGGATCTAGGTGAAGATCCTTTTTGATAATCTCA
TGACCAAAATCCCTTAACGTGAGTTTTCGTTCCACTGAGCGTCAGACCCCGTAGAAAAGATCAAAGGATC
TTCTTGAGATCCTTTTTTTCTGCGCGTAATCTGCTGCTTGCAAACAAAAAAACCACCGCTACCAGCGGTG
GTTTGTTTGCCGGATCAAGAGCTACCAACTCTTTTTCCGAAGGTAACTGGCTTCAGCAGAGCGCAGATAC
CAAATACTGTTCTTCTAGTGTAGCCGTAGTTAGGCCACCACTTCAAGAACTCTGTAGCACCGCCTACATA
CCTCGCTCTGCTAATCCTGTTACCAGTGGCTGCTGCCAGTGGCGATAAGTCGTGTCTTACCGGGTTGGAC
TCAAGACGATAGTTACCGGATAAGGCGCAGCGGTCGGGCTGAACGGGGGGTTCGTGCACACAGCCCAGCT
TGGAGCGAACGACCTACACCGAACTGAGATACCTACAGCGTGAGCTATGAGAAAGCGCCACGCTTCCCGA
AGGGAGAAAGGCGGACAGGTATCCGGTAAGCGGCAGGGTCGGAACAGGAGAGCGCACGAGGGAGCTTCCA
GGGGGAAACGCCTGGTATCTTTATAGTCCTGTCGGGTTTCGCCACCTCTGACTTGAGCGTCGATTTTTGT
GATGCTCGTCAGGGGGGCGGAGCCTATGGAAAAACGCCAGCAACGCGGCCTTTTTACGGTTCCTGGCCTT
TTGCTGGCCTTTTGCTCACATGTCCTGCAGGCAGCTGCGCGCTCGCTCGCTCACTGAGGCCGCCCGG
Features (pLannotate 1.2.2; 14 found; start..end, strand, type, name):
      1..86      -  repeat_region  AAV2 ITR (fragment): inverted terminal repeat of adeno-associated virus serotype 2 inverted
    784..1500    +  CDS            SYFP2: SYFP2 is a basic (constitutively fluorescent) yellow fluorescent protein published in 2006, derived from Aequorea victoria. It is reported to be a very rapidly-maturing monomer with moderate acid sensitivity.
   1540..1697    +  misc_feature   WPRE (fragment): woodchuck hepatitis virus posttranscriptional regulatory element
   1703..1783    +  misc_feature   WPRE (fragment): woodchuck hepatitis virus posttranscriptional regulatory element
   1800..1911    +  polyA_signal   bGH poly(A) signal: bovine growth hormone polyadenylation signal
   2029..2169    +  repeat_region  AAV2 ITR: inverted terminal repeat of adeno-associated virus serotype 2 inverted
   2174..2225    -  misc_feature   bom (fragment): basis of mobility region from pBR322
   2244..2699    +  rep_origin     f1 ori (sequence partly withheld): f1 bacteriophage origin of replication; arrow indicates direction of (+) strand synthesis
   2700..2749    -  misc_feature   bom (fragment): basis of mobility region from pBR322
   2851..2886    -  CDS            rop (fragment): Rop protein, which maintains plasmids at low copy number; rop
   2981..3085    +  promoter       AmpR promoter: bla
   3086..3946    +  CDS            AmpR: β-lactamase; bla; confers resistance to ampicillin, carbenicillin, and related antibiotics
   4117..4705    +  rep_origin     ori: high-copy-number ColE1/pMB1/pBR322/pUC origin of replication
   4767..4810    -  repeat_region  AAV2 ITR (fragment): inverted terminal repeat of adeno-associated virus serotype 2 inverted
