[The description below was written by a language model from this plasmid's Addgene catalogue record and pLannotate feature annotations shown in this document.]
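Description:
AiP1703 - pAAV-AiE2381m-minBG-SYFP2-WPRE3-BGHpA is an adeno-associated virus transfer plasmid built on a pAAV2 backbone, intended for packaging an enhancer-driven fluorescent reporter into recombinant AAV. The 4.8 kb plasmid is maintained in bacteria through a high-copy ColE1/pUC-type origin and selected with ampicillin via the β-lactamase gene and its own promoter. An f1 phage origin and small remnants of pBR322 bom and rop sequences are also present in the backbone. AAV2 inverted terminal repeats flank the expression cassette. One is annotated intact downstream of the cassette, and the other appears as two fragments only because it spans the numbering origin of the circular sequence. The ITRs are the cis elements needed for replication and encapsidation of the intervening DNA.

Between the ITRs, the AiE2381m enhancer is paired with the minimal beta-globin promoter (minBG), which has little activity on its own and so makes transcription dependent on the enhancer. Neither element was recognised by the automated annotation, but the roughly 700 bp unannotated stretch between the upstream ITR and the reporter is where the name places them. They drive SYFP2, a rapidly maturing monomeric yellow fluorescent protein derived from Aequorea victoria. The coding sequence is followed by WPRE3, a shortened woodchuck hepatitis virus posttranscriptional element (annotated as two WPRE fragments) that boosts transcript expression while saving packaging space, and by a bovine growth hormone polyadenylation signal. According to the record, the enhancer is designed to direct AAV-mediated transgene expression to specific populations of brain cells. The particular cell population is not stated. The construct belongs to a collection of enhancer AAVs for genetic access to cortical cell types, with SYFP2 fluorescence reporting the enhancer's labelling pattern.
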