Addgene plasmid #230696: AiP1703 - pAAV-AiE2381m-minBG-SYFP2-WPRE3-BGHpA
Purpose: AiE2381m is an enhancer sequence, designed to drive AAV-mediated transgene expression in specific populations of brain cells
Depositing lab: Allen Institute for Brain Science & Bosiljka Tasic. Depositing organization: Allen Institute. Publication: A suite of enhancer AAVs and transgenic mouse lines for genetic access to cortical cell types. Ben-Simon Y, Hooper M, Narayan S, Daigle TL, Dwivedi D, Way SW, Oster A, Stafford DA, Mich JK, Taormina MJ, Martinez RA, Opitz-Araya X, Roth JR, Alexander JR, Allen S, Amster A, Arbuckle J, Ayala A, Baker PM, Bakken TE, Barcelli T, Barta S, Bendrick J, Bertagnolli D, Bielstein C, Bishwakarma P, Bowlus J, Boyer G, Brouner K, Casian B, Casper T, Chakka AB, Chakrabarty R, Chance RK, Chavan S, Clark M, Colbert K, Collman F, Daniel S, Departee M, DiValentin P, Donadio N, Dotson N, Egdorf T, Fliss T, Gabitto M, Garcia J, Gary A, Gasperini M, Gloe J, Goldy J, Gore BB, Graybuck L, Greisman N, Haeseleer F, Halterman C, Haradon Z, Hastings SD, Helback O, Ho W, Hockemeyer D, Huang C, Huff S, Hunker A, Johansen N, Jones D, Juneau Z, Kalmbach B, Kannan M, Khem S, Kussick E, Kutsal R, Larsen R, Lee C, Lee AY, Leibly M, Lenz GH, Li S, Liang E, Lusk N, Madigan Z, Malloy J, Malone J, McCue R, Melchor J, Mollenkopf T, Moosman S, Morin E, Newman D, Ng L, Ngo K, Omstead V, Otto S, Oyama A, Pena N, Pham T, Phillips E, Pom CA, Potekhina L, Ransford S, Ray PL, Rette D, Reynoldson C, Rimorin C, Rocha D, Ruiz A, Sanchez REA, Sawyer L, Sedeno-Cortes A, Sevigny JP, Shapovalova N, Shepard N, Shulga L, Sigler AR, Siverts L, Soliman S, Somasundaram S, Staats B, Stewart K, Szelenyi E, Tieu M, Trader C, Tran A, van Velthoven CTJ, Walker M, Wang Y, Weed N, Wirthlin M, Wood T, Wynalda B, Yao Z, Zhou T, Ariza J, Dee N, Reding M, Ronellenfitch K, Mufti S, Sunkin SM, Smith KA, Esposito L, Waters J, Thyagarajan B, Yao S, Lein ES, Zeng H, Levi BP, Ngai J, Ting JT, Tasic B. Cell. 2025 May 16:S0092-8674(25)00513-6. doi: 10.1016/j.cell.2025.05.002. PubMed 40403729.
Backbone
  Vector backbone: pAAV2
  Vector type: AAV
Growth in bacteria
  Bacterial resistance: Ampicillin, 100 μg/mL
  Growth temperature: 37°C
  Growth strain: NEB Stable
  Copy number: High Copy
Gene/Insert
  Gene/Insert name: SYFP2
  Species: Synthetic
  Promoter: minBG
  Cloning method: Gibson Cloning
Terms and licenses: Academic/Nonprofit Terms; Industry Terms: Not Available to Industry
How to cite: AiP1703 - pAAV-AiE2381m-minBG-SYFP2-WPRE3-BGHpA was a gift from Allen Institute for Brain Science & Bosiljka Tasic (Addgene plasmid # 230696 ; http://n2t.net/addgene:230696 ; RRID:Addgene_230696)
